Addgene plasmid #125971: 172_pAAV-ProC37-CatCh-GFP-WPRE
Purpose: Targeting expression to neuronal and glial cell types in mice, non-human primates, and human retina
Depositing lab: Botond Roska. Depositing organization: Friedrich Miescher Institute for Biomedical Research. Publication: Targeting neuronal and glial cell types with synthetic promoter AAVs in mice, non-human primates and humans. Juttner J, Szabo A, Gross-Scherf B, Morikawa RK, Rompani SB, Hantz P, Szikra T, Esposti F, Cowan CS, Bharioke A, Patino-Alvarez CP, Keles O, Kusnyerik A, Azoulay T, Hartl D, Krebs AR, Schubeler D, Hajdu RI, Lukats A, Nemeth J, Nagy ZZ, Wu KC, Wu RH, Xiang L, Fang XL, Jin ZB, Goldblum D, Hasler PW, Scholl HPN, Krol J, Roska B. Nat Neurosci. 2019 Jul 8. pii: 10.1038/s41593-019-0431-2. doi: 10.1038/s41593-019-0431-2. PubMed 31285614.
Backbone
  Vector backbone: pAAV
  Vector type: AAV
Growth in bacteria
  Bacterial resistance: Ampicillin, 100 μg/mL
  Growth temperature: 37°C
  Growth strain: NEB Stable
  Copy number: High Copy
Gene/Insert
  Gene/Insert name: CatCh-GFP (alt name: ChR2(L132C)-EGFP)
  Species: Synthetic
  Promoter: ProC37
  Cloning method: Restriction Enzyme; 5′ cloning site Unknown (unknown if destroyed); 3′ cloning site Unknown (unknown if destroyed)
Terms and licenses: Academic/Nonprofit Terms; Industry Terms: Not Available to Industry
Depositor comments: Please visit https://www.biorxiv.org/content/early/2018/10/04/434720.full.pdf for BioRxiv preprint
How to cite: 172_pAAV-ProC37-CatCh-GFP-WPRE was a gift from Botond Roska (Addgene plasmid # 125971 ; http://n2t.net/addgene:125971 ; RRID:Addgene_125971)
