[The description below was written by a language model from this plasmid's Addgene catalogue record and pLannotate feature annotations shown in this document.]
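Description:
172_pAAV-ProC37-CatCh-GFP-WPRE is an adeno-associated virus transfer plasmid built on a pAAV backbone, intended for packaging recombinant AAV that delivers an optogenetic actuator to defined retinal cell populations. It is propagated in bacteria as a high-copy plasmid through a ColE1/pUC-type origin and selected with ampicillin via the β-lactamase gene. A filamentous phage origin (annotated as f1 or M13, depending on the sequence record) is also present. The two 6,285-nt sequence records, one from the depositor and one from repository sequencing, give the same feature order with different start coordinates.

The expression cassette lies between AAV2 inverted terminal repeats, which provide the cis signals for genome replication and encapsidation. The downstream ITR is annotated in full, whereas the upstream one is detected only as short fragments. The catalogue names the promoter as ProC37, a synthetic promoter from a series designed to target neuronal and glial cell types. The automated annotation does not recognise ProC37 itself but flags an SV40 early promoter segment immediately upstream of the coding region, which may form part of the promoter design, although the record does not say so. The payload is CatCh-GFP, the L132C variant of the blue-light-gated cation channel channelrhodopsin-2, followed directly by EGFP as a fusion partner so that expressing cells can be seen by fluorescence. A WPRE downstream enhances transcript stability and expression, and a human growth hormone polyadenylation signal terminates the transcript. According to the record, the construct is used to target expression to neuronal and glial cell types in mouse, non-human primate and human retina.
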