Features (pLannotate 1.2.2; 16 found; start..end, strand, type, name):
     12..39      +  repeat_region  AAV2 ITR (fragment): inverted terminal repeat of adeno-associated virus serotype 2 inverted
     68..95      +  repeat_region  AAV2 ITR (fragment): inverted terminal repeat of adeno-associated virus serotype 2 inverted
    526..722     +  promoter       SV40 promoter: SV40 early promoter
    735..1660    +  CDS            ChR2 (fragment): N-terminal fragment of channelrhodopsin-2 from the alga Chlamydomonas reinhardtii (Nagel et al., 2003) blue light-activated cation channel
   1665..2381    +  CDS            EGFP: EGFP is a basic (constitutively fluorescent) green fluorescent protein published in 1996, derived from Aequorea victoria. It is reported to be a rapidly-maturing weak dimer with moderate acid sensitivity.
   2388..2412    +  misc_feature   MCS (fragment): pBluescript multiple cloning site
   2412..3000    +  misc_feature   WPRE: woodchuck hepatitis virus posttranscriptional regulatory element
   3032..3508    +  polyA_signal   hGH poly(A) signal: human growth hormone polyadenylation signal
   3548..3688    +  repeat_region  AAV2 ITR: inverted terminal repeat of adeno-associated virus serotype 2 inverted
   3693..3744    -  misc_feature   bom (fragment): basis of mobility region from pBR322
   3763..4143    +  rep_origin     M13 ori (sequence partly withheld): M13 bacteriophage origin of replication; arrow indicates direction of (+) strand synthesis
   4219..4268    -  misc_feature   bom (fragment): basis of mobility region from pBR322
   4370..4405    -  CDS            rop (fragment): Rop protein, which maintains plasmids at low copy number; rop
   4500..4604    +  promoter       AmpR promoter: bla
   4605..5465    +  CDS            AmpR: β-lactamase; bla; confers resistance to ampicillin, carbenicillin, and related antibiotics
   5636..6224    +  rep_origin     ori: high-copy-number ColE1/pMB1/pBR322/pUC origin of replication
>Addgene plasmid #125971 | 172_pAAV-ProC37-CatCh-GFP-WPRE | depositor full sequence | sequence record 241129 | 172_pAAV-ProC37-CatCh-GFP-WPRE sequence 6285 bps
CCTGCAGGCAGCTGCGCGCTCGCTCGCTCACTGAGGCCGCCCGGGCGTCGGGCGACCTTTGGTCGCCCGG
CCTCAGTGAGCGAGCGAGCGCGCAGAGAGGGAGTGGCCAACTCCATCACTAGGGGTTCCTGCGGCCGCAC
GCGTCCGTGGCCCATACGCTGCCCTAAGGCAGAGGATCGCGGGCCATACACCTGTCGGATCATGATTTCC
TTGCCCTAAGGCACGCTGTAATACCTTTTACACCTGTCCTTCCGTCTACGAGATGCCCTAAGGCAATGGT
GGTCACCCAGTACACCTGTCTTGGAGCGAGCGCAGTGCCCTAAGGCACGGTGCACTAGCCGTTACACCTG
TCATCGTGCGCTGCATTTGCCCTAAGGCAGTCAATGGAGGATTGTACACCTGTCCCCTTACTCAAGAAAT
GCCCTAAGGCAGGCGCGTGCATGACGTACACCTGTCTCTCTCACCACCAAATGCCCTAAGGCATCACTTG
CGTCTGCGTACACCTGTCGCTCGAGATCTGCGATCTGCATCTCAATTAGTCAGCAACCATAGTCCCGCCC
CTAACTCCGCCCATCCCGCCCCTAACTCCGCCCAGTTCCGCCCATTCTCCGCCCCATCGCTGACTAATTT
TTTTTATTTATGCAGAGGCCGAGGCCGCCTCGGCCTCTGAGCTATTCCAGAAGTAGTGAGGAGGCTTTTT
TGGAGGCCTAGGCTTTTGCAAAGGATCCGCCACCATGGATTATGGAGGCGCCCTGAGTGCCGTTGGGCGC
GAGCTGCTATTTGTAACGAACCCAGTAGTCGTCAATGGCTCTGTACTTGTGCCTGAGGACCAGTGTTACT
GCGCGGGCTGGATTGAGTCGCGTGGCACAAACGGTGCCCAAACGGCGTCGAACGTGCTGCAATGGCTTGC
TGCTGGCTTCTCCATCCTACTGCTTATGTTTTACGCCTACCAAACATGGAAGTCAACCTGCGGCTGGGAG
GAGATCTATGTGTGCGCTATCGAGATGGTCAAGGTGATTCTCGAGTTCTTCTTCGAGTTTAAGAACCCGT
CCATGCTGTATCTAGCCACAGGCCACCGCGTCCAGTGGTTGCGTTACGCCGAGTGGCTTCTCACCTGCCC
GGTCATTTGCATTCACCTGTCAAACCTGACGGGCTTGTCCAACGACTACAGCAGGCGCACCATGGGTCTG
CTTGTGTCTGATATTGGCACAATTGTGTGGGGCGCCACTTCCGCCATGGCCACCGGATACGTCAAGGTCA
TCTTCTTCTGCCTGGGTCTGTGTTATGGTGCTAACACGTTCTTTCACGCTGCCAAGGCCTACATCGAGGG
TTACCACACCGTGCCGAAGGGCCGGTGTCGCCAGGTGGTGACTGGCATGGCTTGGCTCTTCTTCGTATCA
TGGGGTATGTTCCCCATCCTGTTCATCCTCGGCCCCGAGGGCTTCGGCGTCCTGAGCGTGTACGGCTCCA
CCGTCGGCCACACCATCATTGACCTGATGTCGAAGAACTGCTGGGGTCTGCTCGGCCACTACCTGCGCGT
GCTGATCCACGAGCATATCCTCATCCACGGCGACATTCGCAAGACCACCAAATTGAACATTGGTGGCACT
GAGATTGAGGTCGAGACGCTGGTGGAGGACGAGGCCGAGGCTGGCGCGGTACCCATGGTGAGCAAGGGCG
AGGAGCTGTTCACCGGGGTGGTGCCCATCCTGGTCGAGCTGGACGGCGACGTAAACGGCCACAAGTTCAG
CGTGTCCGGCGAGGGCGAGGGCGATGCCACCTACGGCAAGCTGACCCTGAAGTTCATCTGCACCACCGGC
AAGCTGCCCGTGCCCTGGCCCACCCTCGTGACCACCCTGACCTACGGCGTGCAGTGCTTCAGCCGCTACC
CCGACCACATGAAGCAGCACGACTTCTTCAAGTCCGCCATGCCCGAAGGCTACGTCCAGGAGCGCACCAT
CTTCTTCAAGGACGACGGCAACTACAAGACCCGCGCCGAGGTGAAGTTCGAGGGCGACACCCTGGTGAAC
CGCATCGAGCTGAAGGGCATCGACTTCAAGGAGGACGGCAACATCCTGGGGCACAAGCTGGAGTACAACT
ACAACAGCCACAACGTCTATATCATGGCCGACAAGCAGAAGAACGGCATCAAGGTGAACTTCAAGATCCG
CCACAACATCGAGGACGGCAGCGTGCAGCTCGCCGACCACTACCAGCAGAACACCCCCATCGGCGACGGC
CCCGTGCTGCTGCCCGACAACCACTACCTGAGCACCCAGTCCGCCCTGAGCAAAGACCCCAACGAGAAGC
GCGATCACATGGTCCTGCTGGAGTTCGTGACCGCCGCCGGGATCACTCTCGGCATGGACGAGCTGTACAA
GTGATAAGAATTCGATATCAAGCTTATCGATAATCAACCTCTGGATTACAAAATTTGTGAAAGATTGACT
GGTATTCTTAACTATGTTGCTCCTTTTACGCTATGTGGATACGCTGCTTTAATGCCTTTGTATCATGCTA
TTGCTTCCCGTATGGCTTTCATTTTCTCCTCCTTGTATAAATCCTGGTTGCTGTCTCTTTATGAGGAGTT
GTGGCCCGTTGTCAGGCAACGTGGCGTGGTGTGCACTGTGTTTGCTGACGCAACCCCCACTGGTTGGGGC
ATTGCCACCACCTGTCAGCTCCTTTCCGGGACTTTCGCTTTCCCCCTCCCTATTGCCACGGCGGAACTCA
TCGCCGCCTGCCTTGCCCGCTGCTGGACAGGGGCTCGGCTGTTGGGCACTGACAATTCCGTGGTGTTGTC
GGGGAAATCATCGTCCTTTCCTTGGCTGCTCGCCTATGTTGCCACCTGGATTCTGCGCGGGACGTCCTTC
TGCTACGTCCCTTCGGCCCTCAATCCAGCGGACCTTCCTTCCCGCGGCCTGCTGCCGGCTCTGCGGCCTC
TTCCGCGTCTTCGCCTTCGCCCTCAGACGAGTCGGATCTCCCTTTGGGCCGCCTCCCCGCATCGATACCG
AGCGCTGCTCGAGAGATCTACGGGTGGCATCCCTGTGACCCCTCCCCAGTGCCTCTCCTGGCCCTGGAAG
TTGCCACTCCAGTGCCCACCAGCCTTGTCCTAATAAAATTAAGTTGCATCATTTTGTCTGACTAGGTGTC
CTTCTATAATATTATGGGGTGGAGGGGGGTGGTATGGAGCAAGGGGCAAGTTGGGAAGACAACCTGTAGG
GCCTGCGGGGTCTATTGGGAACCAAGCTGGAGTGCAGTGGCACAATCTTGGCTCACTGCAATCTCCGCCT
CCTGGGTTCAAGCGATTCTCCTGCCTCAGCCTCCCGAGTTGTTGGGATTCCAGGCATGCATGACCAGGCT
CAGCTAATTTTTGTTTTTTTGGTAGAGACGGGGTTTCACCATATTGGCCAGGCTGGTCTCCAACTCCTAA
TCTCAGGTGATCTACCCACCTTGGCCTCCCAAATTGCTGGGATTACAGGCGTGAACCACTGCTCCCTTCC
CTGTCCTTCTGATTTTGTAGGTAACCACGTGCGGACCGAGCGGCCGCAGGAACCCCTAGTGATGGAGTTG
GCCACTCCCTCTCTGCGCGCTCGCTCGCTCACTGAGGCCGGGCGACCAAAGGTCGCCCGACGCCCGGGCT
TTGCCCGGGCGGCCTCAGTGAGCGAGCGAGCGCGCAGCTGCCTGCAGGGGCGCCTGATGCGGTATTTTCT
CCTTACGCATCTGTGCGGTATTTCACACCGCATA
[142 nt withheld, positions 3745-3886]
C
[141 nt withheld, positions 3888-4028]
CCTTTGACGTTGGAGTCCACGTTCTTT
[37 nt withheld, positions 4056-4092]
ACCCTATCTCGGGCTATTCTTTTGATTTATAAGGGATTTTGCCGATTTCGGCCTATTGGTTAAAAAATGA
GCTGATTTAACAAAAATTTAACGCGAATTTTAACAAAATATTAACGTTTACAATTTTATGGTGCACTCTC
AGTACAATCTGCTCTGATGCCGCATAGTTAAGCCAGCCCCGACACCCGCCAACACCCGCTGACGCGCCCT
GACGGGCTTGTCTGCTCCCGGCATCCGCTTACAGACAAGCTGTGACCGTCTCCGGGAGCTGCATGTGTCA
GAGGTTTTCACCGTCATCACCGAAACGCGCGAGACGAAAGGGCCTCGTGATACGCCTATTTTTATAGGTT
AATGTCATGATAATAATGGTTTCTTAGACGTCAGGTGGCACTTTTCGGGGAAATGTGCGCGGAACCCCTA
TTTGTTTATTTTTCTAAATACATTCAAATATGTATCCGCTCATGAGACAATAACCCTGATAAATGCTTCA
ATAATATTGAAAAAGGAAGAGTATGAGTATTCAACATTTCCGTGTCGCCCTTATTCCCTTTTTTGCGGCA
TTTTGCCTTCCTGTTTTTGCTCACCCAGAAACGCTGGTGAAAGTAAAAGATGCTGAAGATCAGTTGGGTG
CACGAGTGGGTTACATCGAACTGGATCTCAACAGCGGTAAGATCCTTGAGAGTTTTCGCCCCGAAGAACG
TTTTCCAATGATGAGCACTTTTAAAGTTCTGCTATGTGGCGCGGTATTATCCCGTATTGACGCCGGGCAA
GAGCAACTCGGTCGCCGCATACACTATTCTCAGAATGACTTGGTTGAGTACTCACCAGTCACAGAAAAGC
ATCTTACGGATGGCATGACAGTAAGAGAATTATGCAGTGCTGCCATAACCATGAGTGATAACACTGCGGC
CAACTTACTTCTGACAACGATCGGAGGACCGAAGGAGCTAACCGCTTTTTTGCACAACATGGGGGATCAT
GTAACTCGCCTTGATCGTTGGGAACCGGAGCTGAATGAAGCCATACCAAACGACGAGCGTGACACCACGA
TGCCTGTAGCAATGGCAACAACGTTGCGCAAACTATTAACTGGCGAACTACTTACTCTAGCTTCCCGGCA
ACAATTAATAGACTGGATGGAGGCGGATAAAGTTGCAGGACCACTTCTGCGCTCGGCCCTTCCGGCTGGC
TGGTTTATTGCTGATAAATCTGGAGCCGGTGAGCGTGGGTCTCGCGGTATCATTGCAGCACTGGGGCCAG
ATGGTAAGCCCTCCCGTATCGTAGTTATCTACACGACGGGGAGTCAGGCAACTATGGATGAACGAAATAG
ACAGATCGCTGAGATAGGTGCCTCACTGATTAAGCATTGGTAACTGTCAGACCAAGTTTACTCATATATA
CTTTAGATTGATTTAAAACTTCATTTTTAATTTAAAAGGATCTAGGTGAAGATCCTTTTTGATAATCTCA
TGACCAAAATCCCTTAACGTGAGTTTTCGTTCCACTGAGCGTCAGACCCCGTAGAAAAGATCAAAGGATC
TTCTTGAGATCCTTTTTTTCTGCGCGTAATCTGCTGCTTGCAAACAAAAAAACCACCGCTACCAGCGGTG
GTTTGTTTGCCGGATCAAGAGCTACCAACTCTTTTTCCGAAGGTAACTGGCTTCAGCAGAGCGCAGATAC
CAAATACTGTCCTTCTAGTGTAGCCGTAGTTAGGCCACCACTTCAAGAACTCTGTAGCACCGCCTACATA
CCTCGCTCTGCTAATCCTGTTACCAGTGGCTGCTGCCAGTGGCGATAAGTCGTGTCTTACCGGGTTGGAC
TCAAGACGATAGTTACCGGATAAGGCGCAGCGGTCGGGCTGAACGGGGGGTTCGTGCACACAGCCCAGCT
TGGAGCGAACGACCTACACCGAACTGAGATACCTACAGCGTGAGCTATGAGAAAGCGCCACGCTTCCCGA
AGGGAGAAAGGCGGACAGGTATCCGGTAAGCGGCAGGGTCGGAACAGGAGAGCGCACGAGGGAGCTTCCA
GGGGGAAACGCCTGGTATCTTTATAGTCCTGTCGGGTTTCGCCACCTCTGACTTGAGCGTCGATTTTTGT
GATGCTCGTCAGGGGGGCGGAGCCTATGGAAAAACGCCAGCAACGCGGCCTTTTTACGGTTCCTGGCCTT
TTGCTGGCCTTTTGCTCACATGT
