Features (pLannotate 1.2.2; 16 found; start..end, strand, type, name):
    396..592     +  promoter       SV40 promoter: SV40 early promoter
    605..1530    +  CDS            ChR2 (fragment): N-terminal fragment of channelrhodopsin-2 from the alga Chlamydomonas reinhardtii (Nagel et al., 2003) blue light-activated cation channel
   1535..2251    +  CDS            EGFP: EGFP is a basic (constitutively fluorescent) green fluorescent protein published in 1996, derived from Aequorea victoria. It is reported to be a rapidly-maturing weak dimer with moderate acid sensitivity.
   2258..2282    +  misc_feature   MCS (fragment): pBluescript multiple cloning site
   2282..2870    +  misc_feature   WPRE: woodchuck hepatitis virus posttranscriptional regulatory element
   2902..3378    +  polyA_signal   hGH poly(A) signal: human growth hormone polyadenylation signal
   3418..3558    +  repeat_region  AAV2 ITR: inverted terminal repeat of adeno-associated virus serotype 2 inverted
   3563..3614    -  misc_feature   bom (fragment): basis of mobility region from pBR322
   3633..4088    +  rep_origin     f1 ori (sequence partly withheld): f1 bacteriophage origin of replication; arrow indicates direction of (+) strand synthesis
   4089..4138    -  misc_feature   bom (fragment): basis of mobility region from pBR322
   4240..4275    -  CDS            rop (fragment): Rop protein, which maintains plasmids at low copy number; rop
   4370..4474    +  promoter       AmpR promoter: bla
   4475..5335    +  CDS            AmpR: β-lactamase; bla; confers resistance to ampicillin, carbenicillin, and related antibiotics
   5506..6094    +  rep_origin     ori: high-copy-number ColE1/pMB1/pBR322/pUC origin of replication
   6167..6194    +  repeat_region  AAV2 ITR (fragment): inverted terminal repeat of adeno-associated virus serotype 2 inverted
   6223..6250    +  repeat_region  AAV2 ITR (fragment): inverted terminal repeat of adeno-associated virus serotype 2 inverted
>Addgene plasmid #125971 | 172_pAAV-ProC37-CatCh-GFP-WPRE | addgene full sequence | sequence record 256724 | Addgene NGS Result
GCGGCCGCACGCGTCCGTGGCCCATACGCTGCCCTAAGGCAGAGGATCGCGGGCCATACACCTGTCGGAT
CATGATTTCCTTGCCCTAAGGCACGCTGTAATACCTTTTACACCTGTCCTTCCGTCTACGAGATGCCCTA
AGGCAATGGTGGTCACCCAGTACACCTGTCTTGGAGCGAGCGCAGTGCCCTAAGGCACGGTGCACTAGCC
GTTACACCTGTCATCGTGCGCTGCATTTGCCCTAAGGCAGTCAATGGAGGATTGTACACCTGTCCCCTTA
CTCAAGAAATGCCCTAAGGCAGGCGCGTGCATGACGTACACCTGTCTCTCTCACCACCAAATGCCCTAAG
GCATCACTTGCGTCTGCGTACACCTGTCGCTCGAGATCTGCGATCTGCATCTCAATTAGTCAGCAACCAT
AGTCCCGCCCCTAACTCCGCCCATCCCGCCCCTAACTCCGCCCAGTTCCGCCCATTCTCCGCCCCATCGC
TGACTAATTTTTTTTATTTATGCAGAGGCCGAGGCCGCCTCGGCCTCTGAGCTATTCCAGAAGTAGTGAG
GAGGCTTTTTTGGAGGCCTAGGCTTTTGCAAAGGATCCGCCACCATGGATTATGGAGGCGCCCTGAGTGC
CGTTGGGCGCGAGCTGCTATTTGTAACGAACCCAGTAGTCGTCAATGGCTCTGTACTTGTGCCTGAGGAC
CAGTGTTACTGCGCGGGCTGGATTGAGTCGCGTGGCACAAACGGTGCCCAAACGGCGTCGAACGTGCTGC
AATGGCTTGCTGCTGGCTTCTCCATCCTACTGCTTATGTTTTACGCCTACCAAACATGGAAGTCAACCTG
CGGCTGGGAGGAGATCTATGTGTGCGCTATCGAGATGGTCAAGGTGATTCTCGAGTTCTTCTTCGAGTTT
AAGAACCCGTCCATGCTGTATCTAGCCACAGGCCACCGCGTCCAGTGGTTGCGTTACGCCGAGTGGCTTC
TCACCTGCCCGGTCATTTGCATTCACCTGTCAAACCTGACGGGCTTGTCCAACGACTACAGCAGGCGCAC
CATGGGTCTGCTTGTGTCTGATATTGGCACAATTGTGTGGGGCGCCACTTCCGCCATGGCCACCGGATAC
GTCAAGGTCATCTTCTTCTGCCTGGGTCTGTGTTATGGTGCTAACACGTTCTTTCACGCTGCCAAGGCCT
ACATCGAGGGTTACCACACCGTGCCGAAGGGCCGGTGTCGCCAGGTGGTGACTGGCATGGCTTGGCTCTT
CTTCGTATCATGGGGTATGTTCCCCATCCTGTTCATCCTCGGCCCCGAGGGCTTCGGCGTCCTGAGCGTG
TACGGCTCCACCGTCGGCCACACCATCATTGACCTGATGTCGAAGAACTGCTGGGGTCTGCTCGGCCACT
ACCTGCGCGTGCTGATCCACGAGCATATCCTCATCCACGGCGACATTCGCAAGACCACCAAATTGAACAT
TGGTGGCACTGAGATTGAGGTCGAGACGCTGGTGGAGGACGAGGCCGAGGCTGGCGCGGTACCCATGGTG
AGCAAGGGCGAGGAGCTGTTCACCGGGGTGGTGCCCATCCTGGTCGAGCTGGACGGCGACGTAAACGGCC
ACAAGTTCAGCGTGTCCGGCGAGGGCGAGGGCGATGCCACCTACGGCAAGCTGACCCTGAAGTTCATCTG
CACCACCGGCAAGCTGCCCGTGCCCTGGCCCACCCTCGTGACCACCCTGACCTACGGCGTGCAGTGCTTC
AGCCGCTACCCCGACCACATGAAGCAGCACGACTTCTTCAAGTCCGCCATGCCCGAAGGCTACGTCCAGG
AGCGCACCATCTTCTTCAAGGACGACGGCAACTACAAGACCCGCGCCGAGGTGAAGTTCGAGGGCGACAC
CCTGGTGAACCGCATCGAGCTGAAGGGCATCGACTTCAAGGAGGACGGCAACATCCTGGGGCACAAGCTG
GAGTACAACTACAACAGCCACAACGTCTATATCATGGCCGACAAGCAGAAGAACGGCATCAAGGTGAACT
TCAAGATCCGCCACAACATCGAGGACGGCAGCGTGCAGCTCGCCGACCACTACCAGCAGAACACCCCCAT
CGGCGACGGCCCCGTGCTGCTGCCCGACAACCACTACCTGAGCACCCAGTCCGCCCTGAGCAAAGACCCC
AACGAGAAGCGCGATCACATGGTCCTGCTGGAGTTCGTGACCGCCGCCGGGATCACTCTCGGCATGGACG
AGCTGTACAAGTGATAAGAATTCGATATCAAGCTTATCGATAATCAACCTCTGGATTACAAAATTTGTGA
AAGATTGACTGGTATTCTTAACTATGTTGCTCCTTTTACGCTATGTGGATACGCTGCTTTAATGCCTTTG
TATCATGCTATTGCTTCCCGTATGGCTTTCATTTTCTCCTCCTTGTATAAATCCTGGTTGCTGTCTCTTT
ATGAGGAGTTGTGGCCCGTTGTCAGGCAACGTGGCGTGGTGTGCACTGTGTTTGCTGACGCAACCCCCAC
TGGTTGGGGCATTGCCACCACCTGTCAGCTCCTTTCCGGGACTTTCGCTTTCCCCCTCCCTATTGCCACG
GCGGAACTCATCGCCGCCTGCCTTGCCCGCTGCTGGACAGGGGCTCGGCTGTTGGGCACTGACAATTCCG
TGGTGTTGTCGGGGAAATCATCGTCCTTTCCTTGGCTGCTCGCCTATGTTGCCACCTGGATTCTGCGCGG
GACGTCCTTCTGCTACGTCCCTTCGGCCCTCAATCCAGCGGACCTTCCTTCCCGCGGCCTGCTGCCGGCT
CTGCGGCCTCTTCCGCGTCTTCGCCTTCGCCCTCAGACGAGTCGGATCTCCCTTTGGGCCGCCTCCCCGC
ATCGATACCGAGCGCTGCTCGAGAGATCTACGGGTGGCATCCCTGTGACCCCTCCCCAGTGCCTCTCCTG
GCCCTGGAAGTTGCCACTCCAGTGCCCACCAGCCTTGTCCTAATAAAATTAAGTTGCATCATTTTGTCTG
ACTAGGTGTCCTTCTATAATATTATGGGGTGGAGGGGGGTGGTATGGAGCAAGGGGCAAGTTGGGAAGAC
AACCTGTAGGGCCTGCGGGGTCTATTGGGAACCAAGCTGGAGTGCAGTGGCACAATCTTGGCTCACTGCA
ATCTCCGCCTCCTGGGTTCAAGCGATTCTCCTGCCTCAGCCTCCCGAGTTGTTGGGATTCCAGGCATGCA
TGACCAGGCTCAGCTAATTTTTGTTTTTTTGGTAGAGACGGGGTTTCACCATATTGGCCAGGCTGGTCTC
CAACTCCTAATCTCAGGTGATCTACCCACCTTGGCCTCCCAAATTGCTGGGATTACAGGCGTGAACCACT
GCTCCCTTCCCTGTCCTTCTGATTTTGTAGGTAACCACGTGCGGACCGAGCGGCCGCAGGAACCCCTAGT
GATGGAGTTGGCCACTCCCTCTCTGCGCGCTCGCTCGCTCACTGAGGCCGGGCGACCAAAGGTCGCCCGA
CGCCCGGGCTTTGCCCGGGCGGCCTCAGTGAGCGAGCGAGCGCGCAGCTGCCTGCAGGGGCGCCTGATGC
GGTATTTTCTCCTTACGCATCTGTGCGGTATTTCACACCGCATA
[95 nt withheld, positions 3615-3709]
T
[46 nt withheld, positions 3711-3756]
C
[141 nt withheld, positions 3758-3898]
CCTTTGACGTTGGAGTCCACGTTCTTT
[37 nt withheld, positions 3926-3962]
ACTCTATCTCGGGCTATTCTTTTGATTTATAAGGGATTTTGCCGATTTCGGTCTATTGGTTAAAAAATGA
GCTGATTTAACAAAAATTTAACGCGAATTTTAACAAAATATTAACGTTTACAATTTTATGGTGCACTCTC
AGTACAATCTGCTCTGATGCCGCATAGTTAAGCCAGCCCCGACACCCGCCAACACCCGCTGACGCGCCCT
GACGGGCTTGTCTGCTCCCGGCATCCGCTTACAGACAAGCTGTGACCGTCTCCGGGAGCTGCATGTGTCA
GAGGTTTTCACCGTCATCACCGAAACGCGCGAGACGAAAGGGCCTCGTGATACGCCTATTTTTATAGGTT
AATGTCATGATAATAATGGTTTCTTAGACGTCAGGTGGCACTTTTCGGGGAAATGTGCGCGGAACCCCTA
TTTGTTTATTTTTCTAAATACATTCAAATATGTATCCGCTCATGAGACAATAACCCTGATAAATGCTTCA
ATAATATTGAAAAAGGAAGAGTATGAGTATTCAACATTTCCGTGTCGCCCTTATTCCCTTTTTTGCGGCA
TTTTGCCTTCCTGTTTTTGCTCACCCAGAAACGCTGGTGAAAGTAAAAGATGCTGAAGATCAGTTGGGTG
CACGAGTGGGTTACATCGAACTGGATCTCAACAGCGGTAAGATCCTTGAGAGTTTTCGCCCCGAAGAACG
TTTTCCAATGATGAGCACTTTTAAAGTTCTGCTATGTGGCGCGGTATTATCCCGTATTGACGCCGGGCAA
GAGCAACTCGGTCGCCGCATACACTATTCTCAGAATGACTTGGTTGAGTACTCACCAGTCACAGAAAAGC
ATCTTACGGATGGCATGACAGTAAGAGAATTATGCAGTGCTGCCATAACCATGAGTGATAACACTGCGGC
CAACTTACTTCTGACAACGATCGGAGGACCGAAGGAGCTAACCGCTTTTTTGCACAACATGGGGGATCAT
GTAACTCGCCTTGATCGTTGGGAACCGGAGCTGAATGAAGCCATACCAAACGACGAGCGTGACACCACGA
TGCCTGTAGCAATGGCAACAACGTTGCGCAAACTATTAACTGGCGAACTACTTACTCTAGCTTCCCGGCA
ACAATTAATAGACTGGATGGAGGCGGATAAAGTTGCAGGACCACTTCTGCGCTCGGCCCTTCCGGCTGGC
TGGTTTATTGCTGATAAATCTGGAGCCGGTGAGCGTGGGTCTCGCGGTATCATTGCAGCACTGGGGCCAG
ATGGTAAGCCCTCCCGTATCGTAGTTATCTACACGACGGGGAGTCAGGCAACTATGGATGAACGAAATAG
ACAGATCGCTGAGATAGGTGCCTCACTGATTAAGCATTGGTAACTGTCAGACCAAGTTTACTCATATATA
CTTTAGATTGATTTAAAACTTCATTTTTAATTTAAAAGGATCTAGGTGAAGATCCTTTTTGATAATCTCA
TGACCAAAATCCCTTAACGTGAGTTTTCGTTCCACTGAGCGTCAGACCCCGTAGAAAAGATCAAAGGATC
TTCTTGAGATCCTTTTTTTCTGCGCGTAATCTGCTGCTTGCAAACAAAAAAACCACCGCTACCAGCGGTG
GTTTGTTTGCCGGATCAAGAGCTACCAACTCTTTTTCCGAAGGTAACTGGCTTCAGCAGAGCGCAGATAC
CAAATACTGTTCTTCTAGTGTAGCCGTAGTTAGGCCACCACTTCAAGAACTCTGTAGCACCGCCTACATA
CCTCGCTCTGCTAATCCTGTTACCAGTGGCTGCTGCCAGTGGCGATAAGTCGTGTCTTACCGGGTTGGAC
TCAAGACGATAGTTACCGGATAAGGCGCAGCGGTCGGGCTGAACGGGGGGTTCGTGCACACAGCCCAGCT
TGGAGCGAACGACCTACACCGAACTGAGATACCTACAGCGTGAGCTATGAGAAAGCGCCACGCTTCCCGA
AGGGAGAAAGGCGGACAGGTATCCGGTAAGCGGCAGGGTCGGAACAGGAGAGCGCACGAGGGAGCTTCCA
GGGGGAAACGCCTGGTATCTTTATAGTCCTGTCGGGTTTCGCCACCTCTGACTTGAGCGTCGATTTTTGT
GATGCTCGTCAGGGGGGCGGAGCCTATGGAAAAACGCCAGCAACGCGGCCTTTTTACGGTTCCTGGCCTT
TTGCTGGCCTTTTGCTCACATGTCCTGCAGGCAGCTGCGCGCTCGCTCGCTCACTGAGGCCGCCCGGGCG
TCGGGCGACCTTTGGTCGCCCGGCCTCAGTGAGCGAGCGAGCGCGCAGAGAGGGAGTGGCCAACTCCATC
ACTAGGGGTTCCT
